>Addgene plasmid #211436 | pPAL7-C17orf53_1-175 | addgene full sequence | sequence record 420484 | Addgene NGS Result
CGATCCCGCGAAATTAATACGACTCACTATAGGGGAATTGTGAGCGGATAACAATTCCCCTCTAGAAATA
ATTTTGTTTAACTTTAAGAAGGAGATATACATATGGGAGGGAAATCAAACGGGGAAAAGAAATATATTGT
CGGGTTCAAACAGGGCTTTAAGAGCTGCGCTAAGAAGGAGGATGTCATTTCTGAAAAAGGCGGGAAACTC
CAAAAGTGCTTCAAATATGTAGACGCAGCTAGCGCTACATTAAACGAAAAAGCTGTAGAAGAATTGAAAA
AAGATCCGAGCGTCGCGTACGTAGAAGAAGACAAGCTCTTCAAAGCTTTGATGGCGTGCAGTTTGCAGAA
GCTGTTTGCTGTGGAAGAGGAGTTTGAAGATGAGGATTTCTTGTCTGCTGTGGAGGATGCAGAGAACCGG
TTTACTGGCTCACTGCCTGTGAATGCTGGGCGCCTGAGACCTGTCTCTTCTAGGCCACAGGAGACTGTGC
AGGCACAGTCCTCCAGGCTGCTGCTGTTACACCCCACTGCTCCCTCAGAGGCTTTGGGCCTGCCAGACTT
GGACCTCTGCCTCCCTGCCTCCAGCACGCCCAGTGCTGACAGCCGTCCATCATGCATAGGAGCAGCTCCC
CTAAGGCCTGTCTCTACTTCCAGCAGCTGGATTGGCAATCAGAGAAGAGTGACAGTGACAGAAGTGCTCA
GAGAGACAGCAAGACCTCAGTCCTCAGCCTTACACCCCCTACTCACCTTTGAGAGCCAACAGCAGCAAGT
TGGTGGCTTTGAGGGGCCTGAACAAGACGAATTTGATAAAGTCCTGGCAAGCATGGAGTTGGAGGAGCCT
GGCATGGAGCTGGAATGAGAATTCCTCGAGGCGGCCGCATAAGCCCGAAAGGAAGCTGAGTTGGCTGCTG
CCACCGCTGAGCAATAACTAGCATAACCCCTTGGGGCCTCTAAACGGGTCTTGAGGGGTTTTTTGCTGAA
AGGAGGAACTATATCCGGATATCCCGCAAGAGGCCCGGCAGTACCGGCATAACCAAGCCTATGCCTACAG
CATCCAGGGTGACGGTGCCGAGGATGACGATGAGCGCATTGTTAGATTTCATACACGGTGCCTGACTGCG
TTAGCAATTTAACTGTGATAAACTACCGCATTAAAGCCTATCGATGATAAGCTGTCAAACATGAGATTTC
TTGAAGACGAAAGGGCCTCGTGATACGCCTATTTTTATAGGTTAATGTCATGATAATAATGGTTTCTTAG
ACGTCAGGTGGCACTTTTCGGGGAAATGTGCGCGGAACCCCTATTTGTTTATTTTTCTAAATACATTCAA
ATATGTATCCGCTCATGAGACAATAACCCTGATAAATGCTTCAATAATATTGAAAAAGGAAGAGTATGAG
TATTCAACATTTCCGTGTCGCCCTTATTCCCTTTTTTGCGGCATTTTGCCTTCCTGTTTTTGCTCACCCA
GAAACGCTGGTGAAAGTAAAAGATGCTGAAGATCAGTTGGGTGCACGAGTGGGTTACATCGAACTGGATC
TCAACAGCGGTAAGATCCTTGAGAGTTTTCGCCCCGAAGAACGTTTTCCAATGATGAGCACTTTTAAAGT
TCTGCTATGTGGCGCGGTATTATCCCGTGTTGACGCCGGGCAAGAGCAACTCGGTCGCCGCATACACTAT
TCTCAGAATGACTTGGTTGAGTACTCACCAGTCACAGAAAAGCATCTTACGGATGGCATGACAGTAAGAG
AATTATGCAGTGCTGCCATAACCATGAGTGATAACACTGCGGCCAACTTACTTCTGACAACGATCGGAGG
ACCGAAGGAGCTAACCGCTTTTTTGCACAACATGGGGGATCATGTAACTCGCCTTGATCGTTGGGAACCG
GAGCTGAATGAAGCCATACCAAACGACGAGCGTGACACCACGATGCCTGCAGCAATGGCAACAACGTTGC
GCAAACTATTAACTGGCGAACTACTTACTCTAGCTTCCCGGCAACAATTAATAGACTGGATGGAGGCGGA
TAAAGTTGCAGGACCACTTCTGCGCTCGGCCCTTCCGGCTGGCTGGTTTATTGCTGATAAATCTGGAGCC
GGTGAGCGTGGGTCTCGCGGTATCATTGCAGCACTGGGGCCAGATGGTAAGCCCTCCCGTATCGTAGTTA
TCTACACGACGGGGAGTCAGGCAACTATGGATGAACGAAATAGACAGATCGCTGAGATAGGTGCCTCACT
GATTAAGCATTGGTAACTGTCAGACCAAGTTTACTCATATATACTTTAGATTGATTTAAAACTTCATTTT
TAATTTAAAAGGATCTAGGTGAAGATCCTTTTTGATAATCTCATGACCAAAATCCCTTAACGTGAGTTTT
CGTTCCACTGAGCGTCAGACCCCGTAGAAAAGATCAAAGGATCTTCTTGAGATCCTTTTTTTCTGCGCGT
AATCTGCTGCTTGCAAACAAAAAAACCACCGCTACCAGCGGTGGTTTGTTTGCCGGATCAAGAGCTACCA
ACTCTTTTTCCGAAGGTAACTGGCTTCAGCAGAGCGCAGATACCAAATACTGTCCTTCTAGTGTAGCCGT
AGTTAGGCCACCACTTCAAGAACTCTGTAGCACCGCCTACATACCTCGCTCTGCTAATCCTGTTACCAGT
GGCTGCTGCCAGTGGCGATAAGTCGTGTCTTACCGGGTTGGACTCAAGACGATAGTTACCGGATAAGGCG
CAGCGGTCGGGCTGAACGGGGGGTTCGTGCACACAGCCCAGCTTGGAGCGAACGACCTACACCGAACTGA
GATACCTACAGCGTGAGCTATGAGAAAGCGCCACGCTTCCCGAAGGGAGAAAGGCGGACAGGTATCCGGT
AAGCGGCAGGGTCGGAACAGGAGAGCGCACGAGGGAGCTTCCAGGGGGAAACGCCTGGTATCTTTATAGT
CCTGTCGGGTTTCGCCACCTCTGACTTGAGCGTCGATTTTTGTGATGCTCGTCAGGGGGGCGGAGCCTAT
GGAAAAACGCCAGCAACGCGGCCTTTTTACGGTTCCTGGCCTTTTGCTGGCCTTTTGCTCACATGTTCTT
TCCTGCGTTATCCCCTGATTCTGTGGATAACCGTATTACCGCCTTTGAGTGAGCTGATACCGCTCGCCGC
AGCCGAACGACCGAGCGCAGCGAGTCAGTGAGCGAGGAAGCGGAACAGCGCCTGATGCGGTATTTTCTCC
TTACGCATCTGTGCGGTATTTCACACCGCAATGGTGCACTCTCAGTACAATCTGCTCTGATGCCGCATAG
TTAAGCCAGTATACACTCCGCTATCGCTACGTGACTGGGTCATGGCTGCGCCCCGACACCCGCCAACACC
CGCTGACGCGCCCTGACGGGCTTGTCTGCTCCCGGCATCCGCTTACAGACAAGCTGTGACCGTCTCCGGG
AGCTGCATGTGTCAGAGGTTTTCACCGTCATCACCGAAACGCGCGAGGCAGCTGCGGTAAAGCTCATCAG
CGTGGTCGTGAAGCGATTCACAGATGTCTGCCTGTTCATCCGCGTCCAGCTCGTTGAGTTTCTCCAGAAG
CGTTAATGTCTGGCTTCTGATAAAGCGGGCCATGTTAAGGGCGGTTTTTTCCTGTTTGGTCACTGATGCC
TCCGTGTAAGGGGGATTTCTGTTCATGGGGGTAATGATACCGATGAAACGAGAGAGGATGCTCACGATAC
GGGTTACTGATGATGAACATGCCCGGTTACTGGAACGTTGTGAGGGTAAACAACTGGCGGTATGGATGCG
GCGGGACCAGAGAAAAATCACTCAGGGTCAATGCCAGCGCTTCGTTAATACAGATGTAGGTGTTCCACAG
GGTAGCCAGCAGCATCCTGCGATGCAGATCCGGAACATAATGGTGCAGGGCGCTGACTTCCGCGTTTCCA
GACTTTACGAAACACGGAAACCGAAGACCATTCATGTTGTTGCTCAGGTCGCAGACGTTTTGCAGCAGCA
GTCGCTTCACGTTCGCTCGCGTATCGGTGATTCATTCTGCTAACCAGTAAGGCAACCCCGCCAGCCTAGC
CGGGTCCTCAACGACAGGAGCACGATCATGCGCACCCGTGGCCAGGACCCAACGCTGCCCGAGATGCGCC
GCGTGCGGCTGCTGGAGATGGCGGACGCGATGGATATGTTCTGCCAAGGGTTGGTTTGCGCATTCACAGT
TCTCCGCAAGAATTGATTGGCTCCAATTCTTGGAGTGGTGAATCCGTTAGCGAGGTGCCGCCGGCTTCCA
TTCAGGTCGAGGTGGCCCGGCTCCATGCACCGCGACGCAACGCGGGGAGGCAGACAAGGTATAGGGCGGC
GCCTACAATCCATGCCAACCCGTTCCATGTGCTCGCCGAGGCGGCATAAATCGCCGTGACGATCAGCGGT
CCAATGATCGAAGTTAGGCTGGTAAGAGCCGCGAGCGATCCTTGAAGCTGTCCCTGATGGTCGTCATCTA
CCTGCCTGGACAGCATGGCCTGCAACGCGGGCATCCCGATGCCGCCGGAAGCGAGAAGAATCATAATGGG
GAAGGCCATCCAGCCTCGCGTCGCGAACGCCAGCAAGACGTAGCCCAGCGCGTCGGCCGCCATGCCGGCG
ATAATGGCCTGCTTCTCGCCGAAACGTTTGGTGGCGGGACCAGTGACGAAGGCTTGAGCGAGGGCGTGCA
AGATTCCGAATACCGCAAGCGACAGGCCGATCATCGTCGCGCTCCAGCGAAAGCGGTCCTCGCCGAAAAT
GACCCAGAGCGCTGCCGGCACCTGTCCTACGAGTTGCATGATAAAGAAGACAGTCATAAGTGCGGCGACG
ATAGTCATGCCCCGCGCCCACCGGAAGGAGCTGACTGGGTTGAAGGCTCTCAAGGGCATCGGTCGAGATC
CCGGTGCCTAATGAGTGAGCTAACTTACATTAATTGCGTTGCGCTCACTGCCCGCTTTCCAGTCGGGAAA
CCTGTCGTGCCAGCTGCATTAATGAATCGGCCAACGCGCGGGGAGAGGCGGTTTGCGTATTGGGCGCCAG
GGTGGTTTTTCTTTTCACCAGTGAGACGGGCAACAGCTGATTGCCCTTCACCGCCTGGCCCTGAGAGAGT
TGCAGCAAGCGGTCCACGCTGGTTTGCCCCAGCAGGCGAAAATCCTGTTTGATGGTGGTTAACGGCGGGA
TATAACATGAGCTGTCTTCGGTATCGTCGTATCCCACTACCGAGATATCCGCACCAACGCGCAGCCCGGA
CTCGGTAATGGCGCGCATTGCGCCCAGCGCCATCTGATCGTTGGCAACCAGCATCGCAGTGGGAACGATG
CCCTCATTCAGCATTTGCATGGTTTGTTGAAAACCGGACATGGCACTCCAGTCGCCTTCCCGTTCCGCTA
TCGGCTGAATTTGATTGCGAGTGAGATATTTATGCCAGCCAGCCAGACGCAGACGCGCCGAGACAGAACT
TAATGGGCCCGCTAACAGCGCGATTTGCTGGTGACCCAATGCGACCAGATGCTCCACGCCCAGTCGCGTA
CCGTCTTCATGGGAGAAAATAATACTGTTGATGGGTGTCTGGTCAGAGACATCAAGAAATAACGCCGGAA
CATTAGTGCAGGCAGCTTCCACAGCAATGGCATCCTGGTCATCCAGCGGATAGTTAATGATCAGCCCACT
GACGCGTTGCGCGAGAAGATTGTGCACCGCCGCTTTACAGGCTTCGACGCCGCTTCGTTCTACCATCGAC
ACCACCACGCTGGCACCCAGTTGATCGGCGCGAGATTTAATCGCCGCGACAATTTGCGACGGCGCGTGCA
GGGCCAGACTGGAGGTGGCAACGCCAATCAGCAACGACTGTTTGCCCGCCAGTTGTTGTGCCACGCGGTT
GGGAATGTAATTCAGCTCCGCCATCGCCGCTTCCACTTTTTCCCGCGTTTTCGCAGAAACGTGGCTGGCC
TGGTTCACCACGCGGGAAACGGTCTGATAAGAGACACCGGCATACTCTGCGACATCGTATAACGTTACTG
GTTTCACATTCACCACCCTGAATTGACTCTCTTCCGGGCGCTATCATGCCATACCGCGAAAGGTTTTGCG
CCATTCGATGGTGTCCGGGATCTCGACGCTCTCCCTTATGCGACTCCTGCATTAGGAAGCAGCCCAGTAG
TAGGTTGAGGCCGTTGAGCACCGCCGCCGCAAGGAATGGTGCATGCAAGGAGATGGCGCCCAACAGTCCC
CCGGCCACGGGGCCTGCCACCATACCCACGCCGAAACAAGCGCTCATGAGCCCGAAGTGGCGAGCCCGAT
CTTCCCCATCGGTGATGTCGGCGATATAGGCGCCAGCAACCGCACCTGTGGCGCCGGTGATGCCGGCCAC
GATGCGTCCGGCGTAGAGGATCGAGATCT
Features (pLannotate 1.2.2; 20 found; start..end, strand, type, name):
     15..33      +  promoter       T7 promoter: promoter for bacteriophage T7 RNA polymerase
     34..58      +  protein_bind   lac operator: The lac repressor binds to the lac operator to inhibit transcription in E. coli. This inhibition can be relieved by adding lactose or isopropyl-β-D-thiogalactopyranoside (IPTG). lac repressor encoded by lacI
     73..95      +  RBS            RBS: efficient ribosome binding site from bacteriophage T7 gene 10 (Olins and Rangwala, 1989)
    109..312     +  CDS            apr (fragment): SUBT_BACAM - Experimental evidence at protein level: Swiss-Prot protein existence level 1. Subtilisin is an extracellular alkaline serine protease, it catalyzes the hydrolysis of proteins and peptide amides. Has a high substrate specificity to fibrin. From Bacillus amyloliquefaciens (Bacillus velezensis). Used as a detergent protease. Sold under the name Alcalase by Novozymes.
    331..855     +  CDS            HROB (fragment): HROB_HUMAN - Also known as C17orf53. Experimental evidence at protein level: Swiss-Prot protein existence level 1. DNA-binding protein involved in homologous recombination that acts by recruiting the MCM8-MCM9 helicase complex to sites of DNA damage to promote DNA repair synthesis. From Homo sapiens (Human).
    881..920     +  CDS            SET1 (fragment): solubility-enhancement tag derived from T7 phage gene 10B
    928..975     +  terminator     T7 terminator: transcription terminator for bacteriophage T7 RNA polymerase
    998..1102    -  CDS            TcR (fragment): tetracycline efflux protein; tet; confers resistance to tetracycline
   1150..1178    -  promoter       tet promoter: E. coli promoter for tetracycline efflux protein gene
   1291..1395    +  promoter       AmpR promoter: bla
   1396..2256    +  CDS            AmpR: β-lactamase; bla; confers resistance to ampicillin, carbenicillin, and related antibiotics
   2427..3015    +  rep_origin     ori: high-copy-number ColE1/pMB1/pBR322/pUC origin of replication
   3201..3340    -  misc_feature   bom: basis of mobility region from pBR322
   3442..3633    -  CDS            rop: Rop protein, which maintains plasmids at low copy number; rop
   3650..4030    +  CDS            YPB1_ECOLX: Protein predicted: Swiss-Prot protein existence level 4. From Escherichia coli.
   4272..4896    -  CDS            TcR (fragment): tetracycline efflux protein; tet; confers resistance to tetracycline
   4911..4932    -  protein_bind   CAP binding site: CAP binding activates transcription in the presence of cAMP. E. coli catabolite activator protein
   4945..6027    -  CDS            lacI: lac repressor; lacI; The lac repressor binds to the lac operator to inhibit transcription in E. coli. This inhibition can be relieved by adding lactose or isopropyl-β-D-thiogalactopyranoside (IPTG).
   6028..6105    -  promoter       lacI promoter: lacI
   6113..6392    -  CDS            TcR (fragment): tetracycline efflux protein; tet; confers resistance to tetracycline
