[The description below was written by a language model from this plasmid's Addgene catalogue record and pLannotate feature annotations shown in this document.]
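Description:
pPAL7-C17orf53_1-175 is a bacterial expression plasmid built on the commercial pPAL7 backbone for producing an N-terminal fragment of the human protein C17orf53 (also called HROB or MCM8IP) in E. coli. The 6.4 kb plasmid carries a ColE1/pBR322-type origin together with the bom region and the rop gene, and is selected through an AmpR β-lactamase cassette. The catalogue lists it as high copy, although Rop normally moderates copy number in pBR322-derived vectors. Several tetracycline-resistance fragments and a tet promoter are annotated, but these are disrupted backbone remnants rather than a functional marker.

Expression is driven by a T7 promoter followed by a lac operator and the T7 gene 10 ribosome binding site, with a T7 terminator downstream. A plasmid-borne lacI gene supplies repressor, so transcription depends on a host providing T7 RNA polymerase and can be induced with IPTG. The open reading frame begins with the Profinity eXact tag, which the annotation detects as a fragment of Bacillus amyloliquefaciens subtilisin. This matches the tag's origin in the subtilisin prodomain, which binds an immobilised engineered subtilisin for affinity capture and is then cleaved off on the column. Fused to it, and cloned between HindIII and EcoRI sites, is the coding sequence for residues 1–175 of HROB, with residues 176–646 deleted.

HROB is a DNA-binding factor that recruits the MCM8-MCM9 helicase complex to damaged DNA during homologous recombination. The construct is therefore suited to purifying the N-terminal region for biochemical or structural work, though the record does not state a specific application. A short annotated match to a T7 gene 10B-derived tag lies after the insert and is probably vector sequence, not part of the product.
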