Addgene plasmid #211436: pPAL7-C17orf53_1-175
Purpose: bacterial expression of the N-terminal amino acids 1-175 of human C17orf53 N-terminally fused to Profinity eXact-Tag
Depositing lab: Helmut Pospiech. Depositing organization: Leibniz Institute on Aging - Fritz Lipmann Institute (FLI).
Backbone
  Vector backbone: pPAL7
  Backbone manufacturer: Bio-Rad
  Vector type: Bacterial Expression
Growth in bacteria
  Bacterial resistance: Ampicillin, 100 μg/mL
  Growth temperature: 37°C
  Growth strain: DH5alpha
  Copy number: High Copy
Gene/Insert
  Gene/Insert name: C17orf53 (alt names: HROB; MCM8IP)
  Species: H. sapiens (human)
  Mutation: Deletion of aa 176-646
  Entrez Gene: HROB (a.k.a. C17orf53, MCM8IP)
  Tag / fusion protein: Profinity eXact-Tag (N terminal on insert)
  Cloning method: Restriction Enzyme; 5′ cloning site HindIII (not destroyed); 3′ cloning site EcoRI (not destroyed)
Terms and licenses: Academic/Nonprofit Terms; Industry Terms: Not Available to Industry
Depositor comments: generated by Julia Kutz (Leibniz Institute on Aging - Fritz Lipmann Institute, D-07745 Jena, Germany)
How to cite: pPAL7-C17orf53_1-175 was a gift from Helmut Pospiech (Addgene plasmid # 211436 ; http://n2t.net/addgene:211436 ; RRID:Addgene_211436)
